>Addgene plasmid #108212 | pM3C | addgene full sequence | sequence record 209049 | Addgene NGS Result
TAATACGACTCACTATAGGGGAATTGTGAGCGGATAACAATTCCCCTCTAGAAATAATTTTGTTTAACTT
TAAGAAGGAGATATACCATGGGCAGCAGCCATCATCATCATCATCACAGCAGCGGCCTGGTGCCGCGCGG
CAGCCATATGCGTATCGCATACGCGAACGCGATGGACTTCAAAACCGTGATCGAAGCGCTGTCTAAACTG
ATCGACGAAGTGACCTTCACTTTCACCAGCTCTGGTCTGGACGTTGTTGCGGTTGACCGTGCGCATATCA
GCCTGATCAAGCTGCACTTCCCGAAAGAAGCGTTCGAAGAATTTGACGTGGAAGACCAGTTCCGTTTCGG
CTTTAACACCCAGTACATGCTGAAGGTTATGGCGTCTGCGAAACGCAAGGAGAAGATTGAGATGGAGTCC
CGTGAAGAGTCCGAAATCGTTATCCGTATGCTGGGCGAACCGCCGCGTGAATTTACCATCCGTAACATTG
AGGTTCCGATCCAGGAACTGCCGGAGCTGAAACTGGATTTCGACGTGAAGGCGAAAATCACTTCTGGCGG
CTTCAAGAAGGCTGTTAGCGAGATTGCGACCGTTTCTGACTCTGTGGAGATTGACGCGACCGAAATGGAG
ATTAAGCTGCGTTCCAAGGAGTCCACCGAGATCGAGGTGGAGTTCTCCAAAGAAATGGGTGGTCTGCAGG
AAATTGAGGTGAAGAAGCCGTCTGTTTCTTCCTACCCGTCTGACTACCTGGAGGACGTTCTGGTTCTGAC
CCGCCTGTCTGGCTTCCTGAACCTGCTGTTCTCTGAGCAGAAACCGCTGCAGCTGGAGTTCAACATGGAC
AACGGTGGCTCCGTGGTTTATCTGCTGGCGCCGAACGTTGGTGGAGGTAGCATGACTACCGAAACCATCC
AGTCTAACGCGAACCTGGCTCCGCTGCCGCCGCATGTGCCGGAACACCTGGTGTTCGACTTCGATATGTA
CAACCCGTCTAACCTGTCTGCGGGCGTTCAGGAAGCGTGGGCGGTGCTGCAGGAATCCAACGTTCCGGAT
CTGGTGTGGACCCGCTGCAACGGCGGTCACTGGATCGCGACCCGTGGCCAGCTGATTCGTGAAGCATACG
AAGATTACCGTCATTTCTCCTCTGAATGCCCGTTCATCCCGCGTGAGGCTGGTGAGGCGTACGATTTCAT
TCCGACTAGCATGGACCCGCCGGAGCAGCGCCAGTTTCGTGCGCTGGCGAACCAGGTTGTTGGTATGCCG
GTTGTGGATAAACTGGAGAACCGTATCCAGGAGCTGGCGTGCTCTCTGATTGAGTCTCTGCGTCCGCAGG
GTCAGTGCAACTTCACCGAAGACTACGCGGAACCGTTTCCGATCCGTATTTTCATGCTGCTGGCGGGTCT
GCCGGAGGAAGACATTCCGCACCTGAAGTATCTGACCGACCAGATGACTCGCCCGGATGGCTCTATGACC
TTCGCGGAGGCGAAAGAAGCGCTGTACGACTACCTGATCCCGATCATCGAACAGCGCCGTCAGAAGCCGG
GTACCGACGCGATCTCTATCGTTGCGAACGGTCAGGTTAACGGTCGTCCGATTACCTCCGATGAAGCGAA
ACGTATGTGCGGTCTGCTGCTGGTGGGTGGTCTGGACACTGTTGTTAACTTCCTGTCTTTCTCTATGGAA
TTTCTGGCTAAAAGCCCGGAACATCGTCAGGAACTGATCGAGCGTCCGGAGCGCATTCCGGCTGCGTGCG
AAGAACTGCTGCGTCGCTTCTCTCTGGTTGCAGACGGTCGCATCCTGACCTCTGACTACGAGTTCCACGG
TGTGCAGCTGAAAAAAGGTGATCAGATCCTGCTGCCGCAGATGCTGAGCGGCCTGGACGAACGTGAAAAC
GCGTGTCCGATGCACGTTGACTTTTCTCGCCAGAAGGTTTCTCACACTACTTTCGGTCACGGCTCTCACC
TGTGCCTGGGCCAGCACCTGGCGCGTCGCGAGATCATTGTTACCCTGAAAGAATGGCTGACTCGTATCCC
GGATTTCAGCATTGCACCGGGTGCGCAGATCCAGCACAAATCTGGTATCGTTAGCGGCGTGCAGGCTCTG
CCGCTGGTTTGGGACCCGGCAACCACTAAAGCGGTTTGAGGATCCGAATTCGAGCTCCGTCGACAAGCTT
GCGGCCGCACTCGAGCACCACCACCACCACCACTGAGATCCGGCTGCTAACAAAGCCCGAAAGGAAGCTG
AGTTGGCTGCTGCCACCGCTGAGCAATAACTAGCATAACCCCTTGGGGCCTCTAAACGGGTCTTGAGGGG
TTTTTTGCTGAAAGGAGGAACTATATCCGGATTGGCGAATGGG
[124 nt withheld, positions 2354-2477]
C
[91 nt withheld, positions 2479-2569]
A
[49 nt withheld, positions 2571-2619]
CCTTTGACGTTGGAGTCCACGTTCTTT
[37 nt withheld, positions 2647-2683]
ACCCTATCTCGGTCTATTCTTTTGATTTATAAGGGATTTTGCCGATTTCGGCCTATTGGTTAAAAAATGA
GCTGATTTAACAAAAATTTAACGCGAATTTTAACAAAATATTAACGCTTACAATTTAGGTGGCACTTTTC
GGGGAAATGTGCGCGGAACCCCTATTTGTTTATTTTTCTAAATACATTCAAATATGTATCCGCTCATGAA
TTAATTCTTAGAAAAACTCATCGAGCATCAAATGAAACTGCAATTTATTCATATCAGGATTATCAATACC
ATATTTTTGAAAAAGCCGTTTCTGTAATGAAGGAGAAAACTCACCGAGGCAGTTCCATAGGATGGCAAGA
TCCTGGTATCGGTCTGCGATTCCGACTCGTCCAACATCAATACAACCTATTAATTTCCCCTCGTCAAAAA
TAAGGTTATCAAGTGAGAAATCACCATGAGTGACGACTGAATCCGGTGAGAATGGCAAAAGTTTATGCAT
TTCTTTCCAGACTTGTTCAACAGGCCAGCCATTACGCTCGTCATCAAAATCACTCGCATCAACCAAACCG
TTATTCATTCGTGATTGCGCCTGAGCGAGACGAAATACGCGATCGCTGTTAAAAGGACAATTACAAACAG
GAATCGAATGCAACCGGCGCAGGAACACTGCCAGCGCATCAACAATATTTTCACCTGAATCAGGATATTC
TTCTAATACCTGGAATGCTGTTTTCCCGGGGATCGCAGTGGTGAGTAACCATGCATCATCAGGAGTACGG
ATAAAATGCTTGATGGTCGGAAGAGGCATAAATTCCGTCAGCCAGTTTAGTCTGACCATCTCATCTGTAA
CATCATTGGCAACGCTACCTTTGCCATGTTTCAGAAACAACTCTGGCGCATCGGGCTTCCCATACAATCG
ATAGATTGTCGCACCTGATTGCCCGACATTATCGCGAGCCCATTTATACCCATATAAATCAGCATCCATG
TTGGAATTTAATCGCGGCCTAGAGCAAGACGTTTCCCGTTGAATATGGCTCATAACACCCCTTGTATTAC
TGTTTATGTAAGCAGACAGTTTTATTGTTCATGACCAAAATCCCTTAACGTGAGTTTTCGTTCCACTGAG
CGTCAGACCCCGTAGAAAAGATCAAAGGATCTTCTTGAGATCCTTTTTTTCTGCGCGTAATCTGCTGCTT
GCAAACAAAAAAACCACCGCTACCAGCGGTGGTTTGTTTGCCGGATCAAGAGCTACCAACTCTTTTTCCG
AAGGTAACTGGCTTCAGCAGAGCGCAGATACCAAATACTGTCCTTCTAGTGTAGCCGTAGTTAGGCCACC
ACTTCAAGAACTCTGTAGCACCGCCTACATACCTCGCTCTGCTAATCCTGTTACCAGTGGCTGCTGCCAG
TGGCGATAAGTCGTGTCTTACCGGGTTGGACTCAAGACGATAGTTACCGGATAAGGCGCAGCGGTCGGGC
TGAACGGGGGGTTCGTGCACACAGCCCAGCTTGGAGCGAACGACCTACACCGAACTGAGATACCTACAGC
GTGAGCTATGAGAAAGCGCCACGCTTCCCGAAGGGAGAAAGGCGGACAGGTATCCGGTAAGCGGCAGGGT
CGGAACAGGAGAGCGCACGAGGGAGCTTCCAGGGGGAAACGCCTGGTATCTTTATAGTCCTGTCGGGTTT
CGCCACCTCTGACTTGAGCGTCGATTTTTGTGATGCTCGTCAGGGGGGCGGAGCCTATGGAAAAACGCCA
GCAACGCGGCCTTTTTACGGTTCCTGGCCTTTTGCTGGCCTTTTGCTCACATGTTCTTTCCTGCGTTATC
CCCTGATTCTGTGGATAACCGTATTACCGCCTTTGAGTGAGCTGATACCGCTCGCCGCAGCCGAACGACC
GAGCGCAGCGAGTCAGTGAGCGAGGAAGCGGAAGAGCGCCTGATGCGGTATTTTCTCCTTACGCATCTGT
GCGGTATTTCACACCGCAATGGTGCACTCTCAGTACAATCTGCTCTGATGCCGCATAGTTAAGCCAGTAT
ACACTCCGCTATCGCTACGTGACTGGGTCATGGCTGCGCCCCGACACCCGCCAACACCCGCTGACGCGCC
CTGACGGGCTTGTCTGCTCCCGGCATCCGCTTACAGACAAGCTGTGACCGTCTCCGGGAGCTGCATGTGT
CAGAGGTTTTCACCGTCATCACCGAAACGCGCGAGGCAGCTGCGGTAAAGCTCATCAGCGTGGTCGTGAA
GCGATTCACAGATGTCTGCCTGTTCATCCGCGTCCAGCTCGTTGAGTTTCTCCAGAAGCGTTAATGTCTG
GCTTCTGATAAAGCGGGCCATGTTAAGGGCGGTTTTTTCCTGTTTGGTCACTGATGCCTCCGTGTAAGGG
GGATTTCTGTTCATGGGGGTAATGATACCGATGAAACGAGAGAGGATGCTCACGATACGGGTTACTGATG
ATGAACATGCCCGGTTACTGGAACGTTGTGAGGGTAAACAACTGGCGGTATGGATGCGGCGGGACCAGAG
AAAAATCACTCAGGGTCAATGCCAGCGCTTCGTTAATACAGATGTAGGTGTTCCACAGGGTAGCCAGCAG
CATCCTGCGATGCAGATCCGGAACATAATGGTGCAGGGCGCTGACTTCCGCGTTTCCAGACTTTACGAAA
CACGGAAACCGAAGACCATTCATGTTGTTGCTCAGGTCGCAGACGTTTTGCAGCAGCAGTCGCTTCACGT
TCGCTCGCGTATCGGTGATTCATTCTGCTAACCAGTAAGGCAACCCCGCCAGCCTAGCCGGGTCCTCAAC
GACAGGAGCACGATCATGCGCACCCGTGGGGCCGCCATGCCGGCGATAATGGCCTGCTTCTCGCCGAAAC
GTTTGGTGGCGGGACCAGTGACGAAGGCTTGAGCGAGGGCGTGCAAGATTCCGAATACCGCAAGCGACAG
GCCGATCATCGTCGCGCTCCAGCGAAAGCGGTCCTCGCCGAAAATGACCCAGAGCGCTGCCGGCACCTGT
CCTACGAGTTGCATGATAAAGAAGACAGTCATAAGTGCGGCGACGATAGTCATGCCCCGCGCCCACCGGA
AGGAGCTGACTGGGTTGAAGGCTCTCAAGGGCATCGGTCGAGATCCCGGTGCCTAATGAGTGAGCTAACT
TACATTAATTGCGTTGCGCTCACTGCCCGCTTTCCAGTCGGGAAACCTGTCGTGCCAGCTGCATTAATGA
ATCGGCCAACGCGCGGGGAGAGGCGGTTTGCGTATTGGGCGCCAGGGTGGTTTTTCTTTTCACCAGTGAG
ACGGGCAACAGCTGATTGCCCTTCACCGCCTGGCCCTGAGAGAGTTGCAGCAAGCGGTCCACGCTGGTTT
GCCCCAGCAGGCGAAAATCCTGTTTGATGGTGGTTAACGGCGGGATATAACATGAGCTGTCTTCGGTATC
GTCGTATCCCACTACCGAGATATCCGCACCAACGCGCAGCCCGGACTCGGTAATGGCGCGCATTGCGCCC
AGCGCCATCTGATCGTTGGCAACCAGCATCGCAGTGGGAACGATGCCCTCATTCAGCATTTGCATGGTTT
GTTGAAAACCGGACATGGCACTCCAGTCGCCTTCCCGTTCCGCTATCGGCTGAATTTGATTGCGAGTGAG
ATATTTATGCCAGCCAGCCAGACGCAGACGCGCCGAGACAGAACTTAATGGGCCCGCTAACAGCGCGATT
TGCTGGTGACCCAATGCGACCAGATGCTCCACGCCCAGTCGCGTACCGTCTTCATGGGAGAAAATAATAC
TGTTGATGGGTGTCTGGTCAGAGACATCAAGAAATAACGCCGGAACATTAGTGCAGGCAGCTTCCACAGC
AATGGCATCCTGGTCATCCAGCGGATAGTTAATGATCAGCCCACTGACGCGTTGCGCGAGAAGATTGTGC
ACCGCCGCTTTACAGGCTTCGACGCCGCTTCGTTCTACCATCGACACCACCACGCTGGCACCCAGTTGAT
CGGCGCGAGATTTAATCGCCGCGACAATTTGCGACGGCGCGTGCAGGGCCAGACTGGAGGTGGCAACGCC
AATCAGCAACGACTGTTTGCCCGCCAGTTGTTGTGCCACGCGGTTGGGAATGTAATTCAGCTCCGCCATC
GCCGCTTCCACTTTTTCCCGCGTTTTCGCAGAAACGTGGCTGGCCTGGTTCACCACGCGGGAAACGGTCT
GATAAGAGACACCGGCATACTCTGCGACATCGTATAACGTTACTGGTTTCACATTCACCACCCTGAATTG
ACTCTCTTCCGGGCGCTATCATGCCATACCGCGAAAGGTTTTGCGCCATTCGATGGTGTCCGGGATCTCG
ACGCTCTCCCTTATGCGACTCCTGCATTAGGAAGCAGCCCAGTAGTAGGTTGAGGCCGTTGAGCACCGCC
GCCGCAAGGAATGGTGCATGCAAGGAGATGGCGCCCAACAGTCCCCCGGCCACGGGGCCTGCCACCATAC
CCACGCCGAAACAAGCGCTCATGAGCCCGAAGTGGCGAGCCCGATCTTCCCCATCGGTGATGTCGGCGAT
ATAGGCGCCAGCAACCGCACCTGTGGCGCCGGTGATGCCGGCCACGATGCGTCCGGCGTAGAGGATCGAG
ATCTCGATCCCGCGAAAT
Features (pLannotate 1.2.2; 21 found; start..end, strand, type, name):
      1..19      +  promoter       T7 promoter: promoter for bacteriophage T7 RNA polymerase
     20..44      +  protein_bind   lac operator: The lac repressor binds to the lac operator to inhibit transcription in E. coli. This inhibition can be relieved by adding lactose or isopropyl-β-D-thiogalactopyranoside (IPTG). lac repressor encoded by lacI
     59..81      +  RBS            RBS: efficient ribosome binding site from bacteriophage T7 gene 10 (Olins and Rangwala, 1989)
    100..116     +  CDS            capTEV™ (fragment): composite tag for in vivo biotinylation, TEV protease cleavage, and 6xHis tagging
    127..144     +  CDS            thrombin site: thrombin recognition and cleavage site
    892..2136    +  CDS            camC: CPXA_PSEPU - Also known as cyp101. Experimental evidence at protein level: Swiss-Prot protein existence level 1. Involved in a camphor oxidation system. From Pseudomonas putida (Arthrobacter siderocapsulatus).
   2186..2203    +  CDS            9xHis (fragment): 9xHis affinity tag
   2213..2262    +  CDS            SET1 (fragment): solubility-enhancement tag derived from T7 phage gene 10B
   2270..2317    +  terminator     T7 terminator: transcription terminator for bacteriophage T7 RNA polymerase
   2354..2782    +  rep_origin     f1 ori (sequence partly withheld): f1 bacteriophage origin of replication; arrow indicates direction of (+) strand synthesis
   2835..2892    +  promoter       AmpR promoter (fragment): bla
   2901..3716    -  CDS            KanR: aminoglycoside phosphotransferase; aph(3')-Ia; confers resistance to kanamycin in bacteria or G418 (Geneticin®) in eukaryotes
   3838..4426    +  rep_origin     ori: high-copy-number ColE1/pMB1/pBR322/pUC origin of replication
   4612..4751    -  misc_feature   bom: basis of mobility region from pBR322
   4853..5044    -  CDS            rop: Rop protein, which maintains plasmids at low copy number; rop
   5061..5441    +  CDS            YPB1_ECOLX: Protein predicted: Swiss-Prot protein existence level 4. From Escherichia coli.
   5513..5804    -  CDS            TcR (fragment): tetracycline efflux protein; tet; confers resistance to tetracycline
   5819..5840    -  protein_bind   CAP binding site: CAP binding activates transcription in the presence of cAMP. E. coli catabolite activator protein
   5853..6935    -  CDS            lacI: lac repressor; lacI; The lac repressor binds to the lac operator to inhibit transcription in E. coli. This inhibition can be relieved by adding lactose or isopropyl-β-D-thiogalactopyranoside (IPTG).
   6936..7013    -  promoter       lacI promoter: lacI
   7021..7300    -  CDS            TcR (fragment): tetracycline efflux protein; tet; confers resistance to tetracycline
