[The description below was written by a language model from this plasmid's Addgene catalogue record and pLannotate feature annotations shown in this document.]
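Description:
pM3C is a bacterial expression plasmid built on the pET-28b(+) backbone for producing a fusion of MsePCNA3, a proliferating cell nuclear antigen subunit from the archaeon Metallosphaera sedula, with CYP101A1 (cytochrome P450cam, the camC product of the Pseudomonas putida camphor oxidation system) in E. coli. The roughly 2 kb synthetic insert sits between the NdeI and BamHI sites, giving a plasmid of about 7.3 kb. Propagation relies on a pBR322-type ColE1 origin accompanied by the bom region and the rop gene, consistent with the low copy number listed, and selection is by kanamycin through the aph(3')-Ia gene. An f1 origin is also present.

Transcription is driven by the T7 promoter with an adjacent lac operator and the T7 gene 10 ribosome binding site. The plasmid-borne lacI gene supplies repressor, so expression requires a host providing T7 RNA polymerase and is induced with IPTG. The reading frame begins with the backbone's N-terminal His6 tag and thrombin cleavage site, allowing metal-affinity purification and optional tag removal. The annotation recognises only the camC portion of the insert. The unannotated stretch between the thrombin site and camC presumably encodes the PCNA3 domain and any linker, placing the P450 at the C-terminal end of the fusion. The downstream His-tag fragment is standard pET-28 sequence preceding the T7 terminator, and whether it is translated is not stated.

The associated work concerns a stable artificial multienzyme complex assembled on the heterotrimeric M. sedula PCNA, so this construct appears to supply the P450-bearing subunit of that assembly. The partner subunits are not described in this record.
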