Addgene plasmid #108212: pM3C
Purpose: Expresses MsePCNA3-CYP101A1 fusion protein in E. coli
Depositing lab: Teruyuki Nagamune. Depositing organization: The University of Tokyo. Publication: A Stable Artificial Multienzymatic Complex Using a Heterotrimeric Protein From Metallosphaera sedula. Iwata F, Hirakawa H, Nagamune T. Biotechnol J. 2018 Nov;13(11):e1700662. doi: 10.1002/biot.201700662. Epub 2018 Apr 30. PubMed 29663675.
Backbone
  Vector backbone: pET-28b(+)
  Backbone manufacturer: Merck Millipore
  Backbone size w/o insert (bp): 5330
  Total vector size (bp): 7325
  Vector type: Bacterial Expression
Growth in bacteria
  Bacterial resistance: Kanamycin, 50 μg/mL
  Growth temperature: 37°C
  Growth strain: DH5alpha
  Growth instructions: Supplement with 1% glucose is recommended to suppress leaky expression.
  Copy number: Low Copy
Gene/Insert
  Gene/Insert name: MsePCNA3-CYP101A1 fusion protein
  Species: Synthetic; Pseudomonas putida, Metallosphaera sedula
  Insert size (bp): 2000
  Promoter: T7 promoter
  Tag / fusion protein: His6 tag (N terminal on backbone)
  Cloning method: Restriction Enzyme; 5′ cloning site NdeI (not destroyed); 3′ cloning site BamHI (not destroyed)
  Sequencing primers: 5′ T7; 3′ T7 Terminal
Terms and licenses: Academic/Nonprofit Terms; Industry Terms: Not Available to Industry
How to cite: pM3C was a gift from Teruyuki Nagamune (Addgene plasmid # 108212 ; http://n2t.net/addgene:108212 ; RRID:Addgene_108212)
